>Addgene plasmid #15401 | frh-1-C | depositor full sequence | sequence record 8268 | Author sequence
AACCTGGCTTATCGAAATTAATACGACTCACTATAGGGAGACCGGCAGATCTGATGGGGAACGTATGTTA
TTAACAAACAATCACCAAATAAGCAAATTTGGTTGTCCAGTCCGATGTCTGGTCCGAAAAGATATGATTT
AGAAGAGGAGGGAAACCCATCAAGCTTATCGATACCGTCGACCTCGAGGGGGGGCCCGGTACCCAATTCG
CCCTATAGTGAGTCGTATTACGCGCGCTCACTGGCCGTCGTTTTACAACGTCGTGACTGGGAAAACCCTG
GCGTTACCCAACTTAATCGCCTTGCAGCACATCCCCCTTTCGCCAGCTGGCGTAATAGCGAAGAGGCCCG
CACCGATCGCCCTTCCCAACAGTTGCGCAGCCTGAATGGCGAATGGG
[124 nt withheld, positions 398-521]
C
[91 nt withheld, positions 523-613]
A
[49 nt withheld, positions 615-663]
CCTTTGACGTTGGAGTCCACGTTCTTT
[37 nt withheld, positions 691-727]
ACCCTATCTCGGTCTATTCTTTTGATTTATAAGGGATTTTGCCGATTTCGGCCTATTGGTTAAAAAATGA
GCTGATTTAACAAAAATTTAACGCGAATTTTAACAAAATATTAACGCTTACAATTTAGGTGGCACTTTTC
GGGGAAATGTGCGCGGAACCCCTATTTGTTTATTTTTCTAAATACATTCAAATATGTATCCGCTCATGAG
ACAATAACCCTGATAAATGCTTCAATAATATTGAAAAAGGAAGAGTATGAGTATTCAACATTTCCGTGTC
GCCCTTATTCCCTTTTTTGCGGCATTTTGCCTTCCTGTTTTTGCTCACCCAGAAACGCTGGTGAAAGTAA
AAGATGCTGAAGATCAGTTGGGTGCACGAGTGGGTTACATCGAACTGGATCTCAACAGCGGTAAGATCCT
TGAGAGTTTTCGCCCCGAAGAACGTTTTCCAATGATGAGCACTTTTAAAGTTCTGCTATGTGGCGCGGTA
TTATCCCGTATTGACGCCGGGCAAGAGCAACTCGGTCGCCGCATACACTATTCTCAGAATGACTTGGTTG
AGTACTCACCAGTCACAGAAAAGCATCTTACGGATGGCATGACAGTAAGAGAATTATGCAGTGCTGCCAT
AACCATGAGTGATAACACTGCGGCCAACTTACTTCTGACAACGATCGGAGGACCGAAGGAGCTAACCGCT
TTTTTGCACAACATGGGGGATCATGTAACTCGCCTTGATCGTTGGGAACCGGAGCTGAATGAAGCCATAC
CAAACGACGAGCGTGACACCACGATGCCTGTAGCAATGGCAACAACGTTGCGCAAACTATTAACTGGCGA
ACTACTTACTCTAGCTTCCCGGCAACAATTAATAGACTGGATGGAGGCGGATAAAGTTGCAGGACCACTT
CTGCGCTCGGCCCTTCCGGCTGGCTGGTTTATTGCTGATAAATCTGGAGCCGGTGAGCGTGGGTCTCGCG
GTATCATTGCAGCACTGGGGCCAGATGGTAAGCCCTCCCGTATCGTAGTTATCTACACGACGGGGAGTCA
GGCAACTATGGATGAACGAAATAGACAGATCGCTGAGATAGGTGCCTCACTGATTAAGCATTGGTAACTG
TCAGACCAAGTTTACTCATATATACTTTAGATTGATTTAAAACTTCATTTTTAATTTAAAAGGATCTAGG
TGAAGATCCTTTTTGATAATCTCATGACCAAAATCCCTTAACGTGAGTTTTCGTTCCACTGAGCGTCAGA
CCCCGTAGAAAAGATCAAAGGATCTTCTTGAGATCCTTTTTTTCTGCGCGTAATCTGCTGCTTGCAAACA
AAAAAACCACCGCTACCAGCGGTGGTTTGTTTGCCGGATCAAGAGCTACCAACTCTTTTTCCGAAGGTAA
CTGGCTTCAGCAGAGCGCAGATACCAAATACTGTCCTTCTAGTGTAGCCGTAGTTAGGCCACCACTTCAA
GAACTCTGTAGCACCGCCTACATACCTCGCTCTGCTAATCCTGTTACCAGTGGCTGCTGCCAGTGGCGAT
AAGTCGTGTCTTACCGGGTTGGACTCAAGACGATAGTTACCGGATAAGGCGCAGCGGTCGGGCTGAACGG
GGGGTTCGTGCACACAGCCCAGCTTGGAGCGAACGACCTACACCGAACTGAGATACCTACAGCGTGAGCT
ATGAGAAAGCGCCACGCTTCCCGAAGGGAGAAAGGCGGACAGGTATCCGGTAAGCGGCAGGGTCGGAACA
GGAGAGCGCACGAGGGAGCTTCCAGGGGGAAACGCCTGGTATCTTTATAGTCCTGTCGGGTTTCGCCACC
TCTGACTTGAGCGTCGATTTTTGTGATGCTCGTCAGGGGGGCGGAGCCTATGGAAAAACGCCAGCAACGC
GGCCTTTTTACGGTTCCTGGCCTTTTGCTGGCCTTTTGCTCACATGTTCTTTCCTGCGTTATCCCCTGAT
TCTGTGGATAACCGTATTACCGCCTTTGAGTGAGCTGATACCGCTCGCCGCAGCCGAACGACCGAGCGCA
GCGAGTCAGTGAGCGAGGAAGC
Features (pLannotate 1.2.2; 9 found; start..end, strand, type, name):
     19..37      +  promoter       T7 promoter: promoter for bacteriophage T7 RNA polymerase
     58..153     +  CDS            frh-1 (fragment): FRDA_CAEEL - Experimental evidence at transcript level: Swiss-Prot protein existence level 2. Promotes the biosynthesis of heme as well as the assembly and repair of iron-sulfur clusters by delivering Fe(2+) to proteins involved in these pathways. May play a role in the protection against iron-catalyzed oxidative stress through its ability to catalyze the oxidation of Fe(2+) to Fe(3+). May be able to store large amounts of the metal in the form of a ferrihydrite mineral by oligomerization. From Caenorhabditis elegans.
    159..203     +  misc_feature   MCS (fragment): pBluescript multiple cloning site
    212..230     -  promoter       T7 promoter: promoter for bacteriophage T7 RNA polymerase
    238..393     +  CDS            lacZα (fragment): LacZα fragment of β-galactosidase; lacZ fragment
    398..826     +  rep_origin     f1 ori (sequence partly withheld): f1 bacteriophage origin of replication; arrow indicates direction of (+) strand synthesis
    879..983     +  promoter       AmpR promoter: bla
    984..1844    +  CDS            AmpR: β-lactamase; bla; confers resistance to ampicillin, carbenicillin, and related antibiotics
   2015..2603    +  rep_origin     ori: high-copy-number ColE1/pMB1/pBR322/pUC origin of replication
