[The description below was written by a language model from this plasmid's Addgene catalogue record and pLannotate feature annotations shown in this document.]
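Description:
frh-1-C is an RNAi feeding-type vector built on the L4440 backbone, carrying a short fragment of the Caenorhabditis elegans frataxin homologue frh-1 (F59G1.7). The 103 bp insert was placed into the polylinker through EcoRV sites that were destroyed during cloning, giving a total construct of about 2.8 kb. In the feature table, roughly 96 bp of this insert is recognised as frh-1 coding sequence. It sits between two T7 promoters that face each other in convergent orientation. This is the defining arrangement of L4440: T7 RNA polymerase transcribes both strands of the insert, and the complementary transcripts anneal to form double-stranded RNA corresponding to the target gene. Remnants of a pBluescript-derived multiple cloning site and a lacZα fragment flank this cassette as backbone carry-over.

The plasmid is propagated in E. coli through a high-copy ColE1/pUC-type origin and selected with ampicillin via the β-lactamase gene under its own promoter. An f1 origin is also present, which in principle allows single-stranded DNA production with helper phage. L4440 derivatives are generally used to produce dsRNA in a bacterial host expressing T7 polymerase, which is then fed to worms to knock down the target gene, though the record itself does not specify the delivery method. The associated publication concerns C. elegans models of Friedreich ataxia, linking impaired respiration to reduced life span, so the construct is evidently meant for silencing frh-1 to model frataxin deficiency. The "-C" suffix suggests it may be one of several frh-1 fragments, but the record does not state which region of the gene it covers.
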