Addgene plasmid #15401: frh-1-C
Depositing lab: Michael Ristow. Depositing organization: Friedrich-Schiller-Universitaet Jena. Publication: Impaired respiration is positively correlated with decreased life span in Caenorhabditis elegans models of Friedreich Ataxia. Zarse K, Schulz TJ, Birringer M, Ristow M. FASEB J. 2007 Apr . 21(4):1271-5. 10.1096/fj.06-6994com PubMed 17215485.
Backbone
  Vector backbone: L4440
  Backbone size w/o insert (bp): 2676
  Vector type: RNAi
Growth in bacteria
  Bacterial resistance: Ampicillin, 100 μg/mL
  Growth temperature: 37°C
  Growth strain: DH5alpha
  Copy number: High Copy
Gene/Insert
  Gene/Insert name: Frataxin homologue (alt name: Frataxin)
  Species: C. elegans (nematode)
  Insert size (bp): 103
  GenBank ID: NC_003280
  Entrez Gene: frh-1 (a.k.a. CELE_F59G1.7)
  Cloning method: Restriction Enzyme; 5′ cloning site EcoRV (destroyed during cloning); 3′ cloning site EcoRV (destroyed during cloning)
  Sequencing primers: 5′ T7 Promoter; 3′ T7 Promoter
Terms and licenses: Academic/Nonprofit Terms; Industry Terms: Not Available to Industry
How to cite: frh-1-C was a gift from Michael Ristow (Addgene plasmid # 15401 ; http://n2t.net/addgene:15401 ; RRID:Addgene_15401)
